>Addgene plasmid #195335 | dCas12Max-ABE | addgene full sequence | sequence record 383124 | Addgene NGS Result
GAGGGCCTATTTCCCATGATTCCTTCATATTTGCATATACGATACAAGGCTGTTAGAGAGATAATTGGAA
TTAATTTGACTGTAAACACAAAGATATTAGTACAAAATACGTGACGTAGAAAGTAATAATTTCTTGGGTA
GTTTGCAGTTTTAAAATTATGTTTTAAAATGGACTATCATATGCTTACCGTAACTTGAAAGTATTTCGAT
TTCTTGGCTTTATATATCTTGTGGAAAGGACGAAACACCGAGAAATGTGTCCCCAGTTGACACAGAGACC
GAGAGGTCTCGTTTTTTTGTTTTAGAGCTAGAAATAGCAAGTTAAAATAAGGCTAGTCCGTTATCAACTT
GAAAAAGTGGCACCGAGTCGGTGCTTTTTTGTTTTAGAGCTAGAAATAGCAAGTTAAAATAAGGCTAGTC
CGTTTTTAGCGCGTGCGCCAATTCTGCAGACAAATGGCTCTAGAGGTACCCGTTACATAACTTACGGTAA
ATGGCCCGCCTGGCTGACCGCCCAACGACCCCCGCCCATTGACGTCAATAGTAACGCCAATAGGGACTTT
CCATTGACGTCAATGGGTGGAGTATTTACGGTAAACTGCCCACTTGGCAGTACATCAAGTGTATCATATG
CCAAGTACGCCCCCTATTGACGTCAATGACGGTAAATGGCCCGCCTGGCATTGTGCCCAGTACATGACCT
TATGGGACTTTCCTACTTGGCAGTACATCTACGTATTAGTCATCGCTATTACCATGGTCGAGGTGAGCCC
CACGTTCTGCTTCACTCTCCCCATCTCCCCCCCCTCCCCACCCCCAATTTTGTATTTATTTATTTTTTAA
TTATTTTGTGCAGCGATGGGGGCGGGGGGGGGGGGGGGGCGCGCGCCAGGCGGGGCGGGGCGGGGCGAGG
GGCGGGGCGGGGCGAGGCGGAGAGGTGCGGCGGCAGCCAATCAGAGCGGCGCGCTCCGAAAGTTTCCTTT
TATGGCGAGGCGGCGGCGGCGGCGGCCCTATAAAAAGCGAAGCGCGCGGCGGGCGGGAGTCGCTGCGCGC
TGCCTTCGCCCCGTGCCCCGCTCCGCCGCCGCCTCGCGCCGCCCGCCCCGGCTCTGACTGACCGCGTTAC
TCCCACAGGTGAGCGGGCGGGACGGCCCTTCTCCTCCGGGCTGTAATTAGCTGAGCAAGAGGTAAGGGTT
TAAGGGATGGTTGGTTGGTGGGGTATTAATGTTTAATTACCTGGAGCACCTGCCTGAAATCACTTTTTTT
CAGGTTGGACCGGTGCCACCATGAAACGGACAGCCGACGGAAGCGAGTTCGAGTCACCAAAGAAGAAGCG
GAAAGTCTCTGAGGTGGAGTTTTCCCACGAGTACTGGATGAGACATGCCCTGACCCTGGCCAAGAGGGCA
CGGGATGAGAGGGAGGTGCCTGTGGGAGCCGTGCTGGTGCTGAACAATAGAGTGATCGGCGAGGGCTGGA
ACAGAGCCATCGGCCTACACGACCCAACAGCCCATGCCGAAATTATGGCCCTGAGACAAGGCGGCCTGGT
CATGCAGAACTACAGACTGATTGACGCCACCCTGTACGTGACATTCGAGCCTTGCGTGATGTGCGCTGGC
GCCATGATCCACTCTAGGATCGGCCGCGTGGTGTTTGGAGTGAGAAATTCTAAAAGAGGCGCCGCAGGCT
CCCTGATGAACGTGCTGAACTACCCCGGCATGAATCACCGCGTCGAAATTACCGAGGGAATCCTGGCAGA
TGAATGTGCCGCCCTGCTGTGCGACTTCTATCGGATGCCTAGACAGGTGTTCAATGCTCAGAAGAAGGCC
CAGAGTTCCATCAACTCCGGAGGATCTAGCGGAGGCTCCAAGAGAACCGCTGATGGCTCAGAGTTTGAGA
GCCCAAAAAAGAAAAGAAAAGTCTCTGGCGGAAGCTCCGGGGGCTCTATGAGTTCTGATGTGGTGCGGCC
TTATAACACAAAGCTGCTCCCAGATAACAGAAAGCACAATATGTTCCTGCAGACCTTCAAGCGGCTGAAC
AGCATCTCTCTGAACCACTTCGACCTGCTGATCTGCCTGTACGCTGCAATCACCAACAAGAAGGCCGAGG
AATACAAGTCTGAAAAGGAAGCCCACGTGACCGCCGATAGCCTGTGTGCCATCAATTGGTTCAGACCCAT
GAGCAAGAGATACAGCAAATACGCCACCACCACCTTCAACATGTTAGAACTGTTTAAGGAGTACAGCGGC
CACGAGCCTGATGCCTATTCCAAGAACTACCTGATGAGCAATATCGACAGCGACAGATTCGTGTGGGTGG
ATTGTAGGAAGTTCGCTAAGGACTTTGCCTATCAGATGGAACTGGGTTTCCACGAGTTCACCGTGTTGGC
CGAAACCCTGCTGGCTAATTCTATCCTGGTGCTGAACGAGAGCACCAAGGCCAATTGGGCTTGGGGAACC
GTGTCTGCCCTGTACGGCGGCGGAGATAAGGAGGACAGCACACTGAAGAGCAAGATTCTGCTGGCCTTCG
TGGACGCCCTGAACAACCACGAGCTGAAAACAAAGAGAGAAATCTTGAATCAAGTGTGTGAATCTCTGAA
ATACCAGAGCTACCAGGACATGTACGTGGATTTTAGAAGCGTGGTTGACGAAAACGGCAACAAGAAGTCT
CCTAGAGGCTCTATGCCTATCGTGACCAAGTTCGAGACAGACGACCTGATCAGCGACAACCAAAGAAAGG
CCATGATCAGCAACTTCACTAAGAACGCCGCTGCCAAGGCAGCTAAGAAACCTATCCCTTACTTGGACCG
CCTGAAGGAGCACATGGTGTCCCTGTGCGACGAGTACAATGTGTATGCCTGGGCCGCGGCCATCACAAAC
AGCAACGCCGACGTGACCGCCCGGAATACCAGAAACCTGACATTCATCGGCGAACAGAACAGCAGACGAA
AGAGACTGAGCGTGCTGCAGACAACAACCAACGAGAAGGCTAAGGACATCCTGAACAAGATCAACGACAA
CCTGATTCAGGAGGTGCGGTACACCCCTGCCCCTAAGCACCTGGGCAGAGATCTGGCCAACCTGTTTGAT
ACACTGAAGGAAAAGGACATCAACAACATCGAGAACGAAGAAGAGAAACAGAACGTGATCAATGACTGTA
TCGAGCAGTACGTGGACGATTGCAGAAGCCTCAACCGGAACCCCATCGCAGCCCTCCTGAAGCACATCTC
TAGGTACTACGAGGATTTCAGCGCCAAGAATTTCCTGGACGGCGCCAAGCTGAACGTGCTGACTGAGGTG
GTGAACCGGCAGAAGGCCCACCCCACCATCTGGAGCGAGAAGGCTTACACCTGGATCAGCAAGTTCGACA
AGAACCGGAGACAGGCCAACAGCAGCCTGGTCGGATGGGTTGTGCCCCCCGAGGAGGTGCACAAGGAGAA
AATCGCCGGACAGCAGAGCATGATGTGGGTGACCCTCACCCTGCTGGACGACGGCAAGTGGGTCAAACAT
CACATCCCCTTCAGCGACAGCAGATACTACAGCGAAGTGTACGCCTACAACCCTAATCTGCCTTATCTGG
ACGGAGGCATCCCAAGACAGAGCAAGTTCGGCAACAAACCAACAACCAACCTGACAGCCGAGTCCCAGGC
CCTCCTGGCTAATTCTAAGTACAAGAAAGCCAACAAGAGCTTCCTGCGGGCTAAAGAGAATGCCACACAC
AACGTGCGGGTGTCCCCTAACACCTCTCTGTGCATTAGACTGCTGAAGGACAGCGCCGGAAACCAGATGT
TCGACAAAATCGGCAACGTGCTCTTCGGCATGCAGATCAACCACAAGATCACCGTGGGAAAACCTAACTA
CAAGATCGAGGTGGGCGACAGATTCCTGGGCTTCGATCAGAACCAGAGCGAGAACCACACCTACGCCGTG
CTGCAGAGAGTGTCCGAGAGCAGTCACGACACCCACCACTTTAACGGCTGGGACGTGAAGGTGCTGGAAA
AGGGCAAAGTGACCAGCGATGTGATCGTGCGGGACGAGGTCTACGACCAACTGTCTTACGAGGGCGTCCC
CTACGATAGCAGCAAGTTCGCCGAGTGGCGGGACAAGCGCAGAAGATTTGTGCTTGAGAACCTGAGCATC
CAGCTGGAAGAGGGCAAGACCTTCCTGACAGAGTTCGACAAGCTGAATAAGGACAGCCTGTACCGCTGGA
ACATGAACTACCTGAAACTGCTGAGAAAGGCCATCCGGGCCGGAGGCAAAGAGTTCGCCAAGATCGCTAA
GACAGAGATCTTCGAGCTGGCGGTGGAAAGATTCGGCCCTATTAACCTGGGCAGCCTGTCCCAGATCAGC
CTTAAGATGATTGCCTCCTTTAAGGGCGTGGTCCAGTCCTACTTCTCCGTGAGCGGCTGCGTGGATGATG
CCTCCAAAAAGGCCCATGATTCTATGCTGTTCACATTTATGTGCGCCGCCGAAGAAAAGCGGACCAACAA
GAGAGAAGAAAAGACCAACAGAGCCGCCAGCTTTATCCTGCAAAAAGCCTACCTGCATGGCTGCAAGATG
ATCGTGTGCGAGGACGACCTTCCTGTGGCCGACGGCAAGACAGGCAAAGCCCAGAATGCCGACCGGATGG
ACTGGTGCGCCAGAGCCCTGGCCAAGAAGGTGAACGACGGCTGTGTTGCCATGAGCATCTGCTACAGAGC
TATCCCTGCCTACATGAGCAGCCACCAGGACCCCTTTGTGCACATGCAGGATAAGAAAACCAGCGTGCTG
CGGCCTAGATTCATGGAAGTTAATAAGGATAGCATCAGAGACTACCACGTGGCGGGCCTGAGAAGAATGC
TGAACAGCAAGAGTGACGCTGGCACCAGTGTTTATTACCGGCAAGCTGCCCTGCATTTCTGCGAAGCCCT
GGGCGTGAGCCCTGAACTGGTGAAAAACAAGAAAACCCACGCCGCCGAACTGGGCAAGCACATGGGCAGC
GCTATGCTGATGCCCTGGAGAGGCGGTAGAGTGTACATCGCCAGCAAAAAGCTGACCTCCGATGCCAAAT
CAGTGAAGTACTGCGGCGAGGATATGTGGCAGTACCACGCCGCCGAGATCGCCGCTGTTAACATCGCCAT
GTATGAGGTGTGCTGCCAGACCGGCGCTTTCGGAAAGAAACAGAAAAAATCGGACGAGCTGCCTGGAAAA
AGGCCGGCGGCCACGAAGAAGGCCGGCCAGGCAAAGAAGAAGAAGTAAGAATTCCTAGAGCTCGCTGATC
AGCCTCGACTGTGCCTTCTAGTTGCCAGCCATCTGTTGTTTGCCCCTCCCCCGTGCCTTCCTTGACCCTG
GAAGGTGCCACTCCCACTGTCCTTTCCTAATAAAATGAGGAAATTGCATCGCATTGTCTGAGTAGGTGTC
ATTCTATTCTGGGGGGTGGGGTGGGGCAGGACAGCAAGGGGGAGGATTGGGAAGAGAATAGCAGGCATGC
TGGGGAGCGGCCGCTAGTTATTAATAGTAATCAATTACGGGGTCATTAGTTCATAGCCCATATATGGAGT
TCCGCGTTACATAACTTACGGTAAATGGCCCGCCTGGCTGACCGCCCAACGACCCCCGCCCATTGACGTC
AATAATGACGTATGTTCCCATAGTAACGCCAATAGGGACTTTCCATTGACGTCAATGGGTGGAGTATTTA
CGGTAAACTGCCCACTTGGCAGTACATCAAGTGTATCATATGCCAAGTACGCCCCCTATTGACGTCAATG
ACGGTAAATGGCCCGCCTGGCATTATGCCCAGTACATGACCTTATGGGACTTTCCTACTTGGCAGTACAT
CTACGTATTAGTCATCGCTATTACCATGGTGATGCGGTTTTGGCAGTACATCAATGGGCGTGGATAGCGG
TTTGACTCACGGGGATTTCCAAGTCTCCACCCCATTGACGTCAATGGGAGTTTGTTTTGGCACCAAAATC
AACGGGACTTTCCAAAATGTCGTAACAACTCCGCCCCATTGACGCAAATGGGCGGTAGGCGTGTACGGTG
GGAGGTCTATATAAGCAGAGCTGGTTTAGTGAACCGTCAGATCCGCTAGCATGGTGAGCAAGGGCGAGGA
GGATAACATGGCCATCATCAAGGAGTTCATGCGCTTCAAGGTGCACATGGAGGGCTCCGTGAACGGCCAC
GAGTTCGAGATCGAGGGCGAGGGCGAGGGCCGCCCCTACGAGGGCACCCAGACCGCCAAGCTGAAGGTGA
CCAAGGGTGGCCCCCTGCCCTTCGCCTGGGACATCCTGTCCCCTCAGTTCATGTACGGCTCCAAGGCCTA
CGTGAAGCACCCCGCCGACATCCCCGACTACTTGAAGCTGTCCTTCCCCGAGGGCTTCAAGTGGGAGCGC
GTGATGAACTTCGAGGACGGCGGCGTGGTGACCGTGACCCAGGACTCCTCCCTGCAGGACGGCGAGTTCA
TCTACAAGGTGAAGCTGCGCGGCACCAACTTCCCCTCCGACGGCCCCGTAATGCAGAAGAAAACCATGGG
CTGGGAGGCCTCCTCCGAGCGGATGTACCCCGAGGACGGCGCCCTGAAGGGCGAGATCAAGCAGAGGCTG
AAGCTGAAGGACGGCGGCCACTACGACGCTGAGGTCAAGACCACCTACAAGGCCAAGAAGCCCGTGCAGC
TGCCCGGCGCCTACAACGTCAACATCAAGTTGGACATCACCTCCCACAACGAGGACTACACCATCGTGGA
ACAGTACGAACGCGCCGAGGGCCGCCACTCCACCGGCGGCATGGACGAGCTGTACAAGTAAGGATCCGGG
ATGCAGAAATTGATGATCTATTAAACAATAAAGATGTCCACTAAAATGGAAGTTTTTCCTGTCATACTTT
GTTAAGAAGGGTGAGAACAGAGTACCTACATTTTGAATGGAAGGATTGGAGCTACGGGGGTGGGGGTGGG
GTGGGATTAGATAAATGCCTGCTCTTTACTGAAGGCTCTTTACTATTGCTTTATGATAATGTTTCATAGT
TGGATATCATAATTTAAACAAGCAAAACCAAATTAAGGGCCAGCTCATTCCTCCCACTCATGATCTATAG
ATCTATAGATCTCTCGTGGGATCATTGTTTTTCTCTTGATTCCCACTTTGTGGTTCTAAGTACTGTGGTT
TCCAAATGTGTCAGTTTCATAGCCTGAAGAACGAGATCAGCAGCCTCTGTTCCACATACACTTCATTCTC
AGTATTGTTTTGCCAAGTTCTAATTCCATCAGAAGCTGGTCGACCTGCAGGGGCGCCTGATGCGGTATTT
TCTCCTTACGCATCTGTGCGGTATTTCACACCGCATA
[95 nt withheld, positions 7318-7412]
T
[46 nt withheld, positions 7414-7459]
C
[141 nt withheld, positions 7461-7601]
CCTTTGACGTTGGAGTCCACGTTCTTT
[37 nt withheld, positions 7629-7665]
ACTCTATCTCGGGCTATTCTTTTGATTTATAAGGGATTTTGCCGATTTCGGTCTATTGGTTAAAAAATGA
GCTGATTTAACAAAAATTTAACGCGAATTTTAACAAAATATTAACGTTTACAATTTTATGGTGCACTCTC
AGTACAATCTGCTCTGATGCCGCATAGTTAAGCCAGCCCCGACACCCGCCAACACCCGCTGACGCGCCCT
GACGGGCTTGTCTGCTCCCGGCATCCGCTTACAGACAAGCTGTGACCGTCTCCGGGAGCTGCATGTGTCA
GAGGTTTTCACCGTCATCACCGAAACGCGCGAGACGAAAGGGCCTCGTGATACGCCTATTTTTATAGGTT
AATGTCATGATAATAATGGTTTCTTAGACGTCAGGTGGCACTTTTCGGGGAAATGTGCGCGGAACCCCTA
TTTGTTTATTTTTCTAAATACATTCAAATATGTATCCGCTCATGAGACAATAACCCTGATAAATGCTTCA
ATAATATTGAAAAAGGAAGAGTATGAGTATTCAACATTTCCGTGTCGCCCTTATTCCCTTTTTTGCGGCA
TTTTGCCTTCCTGTTTTTGCTCACCCAGAAACGCTGGTGAAAGTAAAAGATGCTGAAGATCAGTTGGGTG
CACGAGTGGGTTACATCGAACTGGATCTCAACAGCGGTAAGATCCTTGAGAGTTTTCGCCCCGAAGAACG
TTTTCCAATGATGAGCACTTTTAAAGTTCTGCTATGTGGCGCGGTATTATCCCGTATTGACGCCGGGCAA
GAGCAACTCGGTCGCCGCATACACTATTCTCAGAATGACTTGGTTGAGTACTCACCAGTCACAGAAAAGC
ATCTTACGGATGGCATGACAGTAAGAGAATTATGCAGTGCTGCCATAACCATGAGTGATAACACTGCGGC
CAACTTACTTCTGACAACGATCGGAGGACCGAAGGAGCTAACCGCTTTTTTGCACAACATGGGGGATCAT
GTAACTCGCCTTGATCGTTGGGAACCGGAGCTGAATGAAGCCATACCAAACGACGAGCGTGACACCACGA
TGCCTGTAGCAATGGCAACAACGTTGCGCAAACTATTAACTGGCGAACTACTTACTCTAGCTTCCCGGCA
ACAATTAATAGACTGGATGGAGGCGGATAAAGTTGCAGGACCACTTCTGCGCTCGGCCCTTCCGGCTGGC
TGGTTTATTGCTGATAAATCTGGAGCCGGTGAGCGTGGAAGCCGCGGTATCATTGCAGCACTGGGGCCAG
ATGGTAAGCCCTCCCGTATCGTAGTTATCTACACGACGGGGAGTCAGGCAACTATGGATGAACGAAATAG
ACAGATCGCTGAGATAGGTGCCTCACTGATTAAGCATTGGTAACTGTCAGACCAAGTTTACTCATATATA
CTTTAGATTGATTTAAAACTTCATTTTTAATTTAAAAGGATCTAGGTGAAGATCCTTTTTGATAATCTCA
TGACCAAAATCCCTTAACGTGAGTTTTCGTTCCACTGAGCGTCAGACCCCGTAGAAAAGATCAAAGGATC
TTCTTGAGATCCTTTTTTTCTGCGCGTAATCTGCTGCTTGCAAACAAAAAAACCACCGCTACCAGCGGTG
GTTTGTTTGCCGGATCAAGAGCTACCAACTCTTTTTCCGAAGGTAACTGGCTTCAGCAGAGCGCAGATAC
CAAATACTGTTCTTCTAGTGTAGCCGTAGTTAGGCCACCACTTCAAGAACTCTGTAGCACCGCCTACATA
CCTCGCTCTGCTAATCCTGTTACCAGTGGCTGCTGCCAGTGGCGATAAGTCGTGTCTTACCGGGTTGGAC
TCAAGACGATAGTTACCGGATAAGGCGCAGCGGTCGGGCTGAACGGGGGGTTCGTGCACACAGCCCAGCT
TGGAGCGAACGACCTACACCGAACTGAGATACCTACAGCGTGAGCTATGAGAAAGCGCCACGCTTCCCGA
AGGGAGAAAGGCGGACAGGTATCCGGTAAGCGGCAGGGTCGGAACAGGAGAGCGCACGAGGGAGCTTCCA
GGGGGAAACGCCTGGTATCTTTATAGTCCTGTCGGGTTTCGCCACCTCTGACTTGAGCGTCGATTTTTGT
GATGCTCGTCAGGGGGGCGGAGCCTATGGAAAAACGCCAGCAACGCGGCCTTTTTACGGTTCCTGGCCTT
TTGCTGGCCTTTTGCTCACATGT
Features (pLannotate 1.2.2; 20 found; start..end, strand, type, name):
      1..241     +  promoter       U6 promoter: RNA polymerase III promoter for human U6 snRNA
    299..374     +  misc_RNA       gRNA scaffold: guide RNA scaffold for the Streptococcus pyogenes CRISPR/Cas9 system
    381..424     +  misc_RNA       gRNA scaffold (fragment): guide RNA scaffold for the Streptococcus pyogenes CRISPR/Cas9 system
    471..756     +  enhancer       CMV enhancer: human cytomegalovirus immediate early enhancer; contains an 18-bp deletion relative to the standard CMV enhancer
    758..1035    +  promoter       chicken β-actin promoter: No description available
   1036..1263    +  intron         hybrid intron: hybrid between chicken β-actin (CBA) and minute virus of mice (MMV) introns (Gray et al., 2011)
   1338..1829    +  CDS            tadA: TADA_ECOLI - Also known as yfhC. Experimental evidence at protein level: Swiss-Prot protein existence level 1. Catalyzes the deamination of adenosine to inosine at the wobble position 34 of tRNA(Arg2). Essential for cell viability. From Escherichia coli (strain K12).
   5178..5221    +  CDS            nucleoplasmin NLS (fragment): bipartite nuclear localization signal from nucleoplasmin
   5259..5370    +  polyA_signal   bGH poly(A) signal: bovine growth hormone polyadenylation signal
   5535..5838    +  enhancer       CMV enhancer: human cytomegalovirus immediate early enhancer
   5839..6042    +  promoter       CMV promoter: human cytomegalovirus (CMV) immediate early promoter
   6071..6778    +  CDS            mCherry: mCherry is a basic (constitutively fluorescent) red fluorescent protein published in 2004, derived from Discosoma sp.. It is reported to be a very rapidly-maturing monomer with low acid sensitivity.
   6792..7244    +  polyA_signal   PGK poly(A) signal: mouse phosphoglycerate kinase 1 polyadenylation signal
   7266..7317    -  misc_feature   bom (fragment): basis of mobility region from pBR322
   7336..7791    +  rep_origin     f1 ori (sequence partly withheld): f1 bacteriophage origin of replication; arrow indicates direction of (+) strand synthesis
   7792..7841    -  misc_feature   bom (fragment): basis of mobility region from pBR322
   7943..7978    -  CDS            rop (fragment): Rop protein, which maintains plasmids at low copy number; rop
   8073..8177    +  promoter       AmpR promoter: bla
   8178..9038    +  CDS            AmpR: β-lactamase; bla; confers resistance to ampicillin, carbenicillin, and related antibiotics
   9209..9797    +  rep_origin     ori: high-copy-number ColE1/pMB1/pBR322/pUC origin of replication
