[The description below was written by a language model from this plasmid's Addgene catalogue record and pLannotate feature annotations shown in this document.]
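Description:
dCas12Max-ABE is a 9.9 kb mammalian expression plasmid built on the px330 backbone that delivers an all-in-one adenine base editor based on an engineered type V Cas12i nuclease. It is maintained in E. coli at high copy through a ColE1/pUC-type origin with ampicillin selection (AmpR under its own promoter), and it also carries an f1 phage origin.

The main payload is a human codon-optimized, synthetic fusion expressed from the CBh promoter, annotated here as a CMV enhancer, chicken β-actin promoter and hybrid intron. The annotated portion of the open reading frame begins with an E. coli TadA adenosine deaminase domain. It is followed by a long unannotated stretch that presumably encodes the dCas12Max protein, which the annotation tool did not recognise. The frame ends with a nucleoplasmin nuclear localization signal and a bGH polyadenylation signal. The record lists the mutations N243R, E336R and D1049A. The "d" prefix implies a catalytically dead enzyme, so the fusion would target deamination (A-to-G editing) without double-strand cleavage, though the record does not assign roles to individual substitutions.

Upstream, a human U6 Pol III promoter drives a guide RNA cassette described as compatible with xCas12i. The feature table labels sequences in this region as S. pyogenes Cas9 scaffold and a scaffold fragment. This may reflect px330-derived remnants, and the record does not resolve the discrepancy. A separate CMV enhancer/promoter–mCherry–PGK poly(A) cassette provides a red fluorescent marker for identifying or sorting transfected cells. The plasmid is suited to transient transfection experiments that test programmable adenine base editing in mammalian cells after a target spacer has been inserted.
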