Addgene plasmid #195335: dCas12Max-ABE
Purpose: vector for encoding a human codon-optimized dCas12Max-ABE driven by CBh promoter, guide RNAs compatible with xCas12i driven by hU6, and mCherry driven by CMV promoter
Depositing lab: Yingsi Zhou. Publication: An engineered xCas12i with high activity, high specificity, and broad PAM range. Zhang H, Kong X, Xue M, Hu J, Wang Z, Wei Y, Wang H, Zhou J, Zhang W, Xu M, Shen X, Yin F, Ai Z, Huang G, Xia J, Song X, Li H, Yuan Y, Li J, Zhong N, Zhang M, Zhou Y, Yang H. Protein Cell. 2023 Jun 28;14(7):538-543. doi: 10.1093/procel/pwac052. PubMed 37378659.
Backbone
  Vector backbone: px330
  Backbone manufacturer: Feng Zhang (Addgene plasmid # 42230)
  Vector type: Mammalian Expression
Growth in bacteria
  Bacterial resistance: Ampicillin, 100 μg/mL
  Growth temperature: 37°C
  Growth strain: DH5alpha
  Copy number: High Copy
Gene/Insert
  Gene/Insert name: human codon-optimized dCas12Max-ABE
  Species: Synthetic
  Mutation: N243R, E336R, D1049A
  Promoter: CBh, CMV, hU6
  Cloning method: Gibson Cloning
Terms and licenses: Academic/Nonprofit Terms; Industry Terms: Not Available to Industry
How to cite: dCas12Max-ABE was a gift from Yingsi Zhou (Addgene plasmid # 195335 ; http://n2t.net/addgene:195335 ; RRID:Addgene_195335)
